Addgene plasmid #223145: pBK1300-AAV-EFSNC-dCjCas9-MBD2(176-231)
Purpose: Expression of truncated MBD2 with dCjCas9 and empty gRNA scaffold
Depositing lab: Boris Kantor. Depositing organization: Duke University. Publication: All-in-one AAV-delivered epigenome-editing platform: proof-of-concept and therapeutic implications for neurodegenerative disorders. Kantor B, Odonovan B, Rittiner J, Hodgson D, Lindner N, Guerrero S, Dong W, Zhang A, Chiba-Falek O. bioRxiv [Preprint]. 2024 May 19:2023.04.14.536951. doi: 10.1101/2023.04.14.536951. PubMed 38798630.
Backbone
  Vector backbone: Unknown
  Vector type: Mammalian Expression, AAV, CRISPR
Growth in bacteria
  Bacterial resistance: Ampicillin, 100 μg/mL
  Growth temperature: 37°C
  Growth strain: NEB Stable
  Copy number: High Copy
Gene/Insert
  Gene/Insert name: MBD2
  Species: H. sapiens (human)
  Mutation: Encodes aa 176-231
  Entrez Gene: MBD2 (a.k.a. DMTase, NY-CO-41)
  Promoter: EF1a
  Tag / fusion protein: 3xFLAG (N terminal on backbone)
  Cloning method: Unknown
Terms and licenses: Academic/Nonprofit Terms; Industry Terms: Not Available to Industry
Depositor comments: Please visit https://doi.org/10.1101/2023.04.14.536951 for bioRxiv preprint.
How to cite: pBK1300-AAV-EFSNC-dCjCas9-MBD2(176-231) was a gift from Boris Kantor (Addgene plasmid # 223145 ; http://n2t.net/addgene:223145 ; RRID:Addgene_223145)
