[The description below was written by a language model from this plasmid's Addgene catalogue record and pLannotate feature annotations shown in this document.]
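Description:
pBK1300-AAV-EFSNC-dCjCas9-MBD2(176-231) is an all-in-one AAV transfer plasmid of about 7 kb for CRISPR-based epigenome editing in mammalian cells; the parental backbone is not recorded. It is propagated in E. coli as a high-copy plasmid through a ColE1/pUC-type origin with ampicillin selection (AmpR under its own bla promoter), and it also carries an f1 phage origin. The payload lies between AAV2 inverted terminal repeats, which allow the cassette to be packaged into recombinant AAV particles. In the sequence annotation, the upstream ITR is detected only as short fragments while the downstream ITR is annotated in full. This may reflect the difficulty of sequencing these repeats or a partial ITR, and the record does not resolve which.

Within the ITRs, a compact EF-1α core promoter drives a single fusion protein. It consists of an N-terminal 3xFLAG epitope tag, the small Cas9 orthologue from Campylobacter jejuni (described by the depositor as the nuclease-dead dCjCas9 form), and a C-terminal fragment of human MBD2 spanning residues 176–231, followed by a short synthetic polyadenylation signal. The automated annotation labels this fragment as MBD3, presumably because of homology between the two methyl-CpG-binding domain family members; the catalogue entry identifies it as MBD2. Downstream, a human U6 RNA polymerase III promoter precedes a CjCas9 guide RNA scaffold that is left empty, so a user-chosen spacer must be inserted to direct the fusion to a target locus.

The small Cas9, minimal promoter and truncated effector keep both the protein and guide cassettes within AAV packaging capacity. The associated work describes the platform as an AAV-delivered epigenome editor with therapeutic implications for neurodegenerative disorders.
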