Features (pLannotate 1.2.2; 18 found; start..end, strand, type, name):
     12..39      +  repeat_region  AAV2 ITR (fragment): inverted terminal repeat of adeno-associated virus serotype 2 inverted
     68..95      +  repeat_region  AAV2 ITR (fragment): inverted terminal repeat of adeno-associated virus serotype 2 inverted
    142..160     +  CDS            small t antigen (fragment): SV40 (simian virus 40) small t antigen
    186..397     +  promoter       EF-1α core promoter: core promoter for human elongation factor EF-1α
    414..479     +  CDS            3xFLAG: three tandem FLAG® epitope tags, followed by an enterokinase cleavage site
    552..3500    +  CDS            cas9: CAS9_CAMJE - Experimental evidence at protein level: Swiss-Prot protein existence level 1. CRISPR (clustered regularly interspaced short palindromic repeat) is an adaptive immune system that provides protection against mobile genetic elements (viruses, transposable elements and conjugative plasmids). CRISPR clusters contain spacers, sequences complementary to antecedent mobile elements, and target invading nucleic acids. CRISPR clusters are transcribed and processed into CRISPR RNA (crRNA). In type II CRISPR systems correct processing of pre-crRNA requires a trans- encoded small RNA (tracrRNA)
   3579..3773    +  CDS            MBD3 (fragment): MBD3_HUMAN - Experimental evidence at protein level: Swiss-Prot protein existence level 1. Acts as transcriptional repressor and plays a role in gene silencing. Does not bind to DNA by itself (PubMed:12124384). Binds to DNA with a preference for sites containing methylated CpG dinucleotides (in vitro). Binds to a lesser degree DNA containing unmethylated CpG dinucleotides (PubMed:24307175). Recruits histone deacetylases and DNA methyltransferases. From Homo sapiens (Human).
   3810..3858    +  polyA_signal   poly(A) signal: synthetic polyadenylation signal
   3870..4110    +  promoter       U6 promoter: RNA polymerase III promoter for human U6 snRNA
   4139..4211    +  misc_RNA       Cj gRNA scaffold: guide RNA scaffold for the Campylobacter jejuni CRISPR/Cas9 system (Kim et al., 2016)
   4226..4366    +  repeat_region  AAV2 ITR: inverted terminal repeat of adeno-associated virus serotype 2 inverted
   4371..4422    -  misc_feature   bom (fragment): basis of mobility region from pBR322
   4441..4896    +  rep_origin     f1 ori (sequence partly withheld): f1 bacteriophage origin of replication; arrow indicates direction of (+) strand synthesis
   4897..4946    -  misc_feature   bom (fragment): basis of mobility region from pBR322
   5048..5083    -  CDS            rop (fragment): Rop protein, which maintains plasmids at low copy number; rop
   5178..5282    +  promoter       AmpR promoter: bla
   5283..6143    +  CDS            AmpR: β-lactamase; bla; confers resistance to ampicillin, carbenicillin, and related antibiotics
   6314..6902    +  rep_origin     ori: high-copy-number ColE1/pMB1/pBR322/pUC origin of replication
>Addgene plasmid #223145 | pBK1300-AAV-EFSNC-dCjCas9-MBD2(176-231) | addgene full sequence | sequence record 443001 | Addgene NGS Result
CCTGCAGGCAGCTGCGCGCTCGCTCGCTCACTGAGGCCGCCCGGGCGTCGGGCGACCTTTGGTCGCCCGG
CCTCAGTGAGCGAGCGAGCGCGCAGAGAGGGAGTGGCCAACTCCATCACTAGGGGTTCCTGCGGCCTCTA
GCTAGGTCTTGAAAGGAGTGGGAATTGGCTCCGGTGCCCGTCAGTGGGCAGAGCGCACATCGCCCACAGT
CCCCGAGAAGTTGGGGGGAGGGGTCGGCAATTGATCCGGTGCCTAGAGAAGGTGGCGCGGGGTAAACTGG
GAAAGTGATGTCGTGTACTGGCTCCGCCTTTTTCCCGAGGGTGGGGGAGAACCGTATATAAGTGCAGTAG
TCGCCGTGAACGTTCTTTTTCGCAACGGGTTTGCCGCCAGAACACAGGACCGGTGCCACCATGGACTACA
AAGACCATGACGGTGATTATAAAGATCATGACATCGATTACAAGGATGACGATGACAAGGGTGGATCGCC
AAAGAAAAAGAGGAAAGTCGGCAGTGGACCTAAAAAGAAACGAAAGGTTGAAGCGGGATCCGCCCGCATC
CTCGCTTTCGCCATCGGAATCTCTAGTATCGGATGGGCCTTCTCTGAAAACGACGAACTGAAAGACTGCG
GCGTGAGAATCTTCACAAAGGTTGAAAACCCTAAAACAGGCGAGTCTTTAGCTCTGCCACGTAGGTTGGC
CCGCTCCGCCCGAAAAAGGCTGGCTCGGCGGAAGGCTCGCCTCAACCACTTGAAGCATTTGATAGCTAAT
GAGTTCAAACTGAACTACGAAGATTACCAGTCCTTCGACGAGTCATTGGCAAAAGCCTACAAAGGCAGCC
TTATCAGTCCTTATGAGTTGAGATTTCGCGCACTCAACGAACTGCTTTCTAAGCAAGACTTTGCTAGGGT
CATTCTGCACATCGCAAAACGGCGAGGTTATGACGATATCAAGAACTCCGACGATAAAGAAAAGGGAGCC
ATTCTCAAGGCGATCAAACAGAATGAGGAAAAATTGGCAAACTACCAGAGTGTGGGCGAGTATCTGTATA
AAGAGTATTTCCAGAAGTTTAAGGAAAACAGCAAGGAGTTTACAAACGTCAGAAATAAAAAGGAGTCTTA
CGAGAGATGCATCGCGCAGTCATTCCTCAAAGATGAGCTGAAGCTGATATTTAAGAAGCAACGCGAATTT
GGTTTCTCATTCTCTAAGAAGTTCGAAGAGGAGGTTCTTTCCGTGGCGTTTTACAAGAGGGCGCTCAAAG
ACTTCTCCCACCTGGTTGGTAACTGTAGTTTCTTCACGGATGAGAAGCGAGCTCCCAAAAATTCTCCCCT
GGCTTTCATGTTTGTTGCCCTGACTCGGATCATTAACCTGCTGAACAACCTGAAAAATACTGAAGGGATC
TTGTATACGAAGGACGACCTAAATGCACTCCTGAATGAAGTGCTCAAAAACGGAACTCTAACCTATAAAC
AGACCAAGAAATTACTGGGGCTCTCTGACGACTACGAGTTCAAGGGCGAGAAGGGTACTTATTTTATCGA
ATTCAAAAAGTATAAGGAGTTCATTAAAGCATTGGGGGAACACAACCTCAGCCAGGACGATCTCAATGAA
ATTGCCAAGGACATCACGCTGATTAAAGACGAGATAAAACTGAAAAAGGCACTGGCCAAGTATGACCTCA
ACCAGAACCAGATCGACTCTCTGTCCAAGCTGGAGTTCAAAGACCACCTAAACATATCCTTCAAAGCCCT
GAAACTGGTCACCCCTCTAATGCTCGAAGGAAAAAAATACGACGAGGCGTGTAATGAACTGAATCTTAAG
GTGGCCATCAATGAGGATAAGAAGGACTTTCTTCCAGCCTTTAACGAGACATATTACAAAGACGAGGTCA
CAAACCCGGTTGTGCTGAGGGCCATAAAAGAGTATCGGAAGGTTCTGAATGCCCTCCTGAAGAAGTACGG
CAAAGTGCACAAAATAAATATCGAATTGGCTAGGGAGGTGGGGAAGAACCATTCTCAGCGAGCAAAGATC
GAGAAAGAGCAGAATGAGAACTACAAAGCCAAGAAAGACGCCGAACTGGAGTGCGAAAAGCTGGGGCTTA
AAATAAACAGTAAAAACATCCTGAAATTAAGATTGTTCAAAGAGCAAAAGGAGTTTTGCGCCTACTCAGG
GGAAAAAATCAAAATATCAGACCTGCAGGACGAGAAAATGCTGGAGATCGACGCCATCTATCCGTATAGC
AGGTCATTTGACGATTCCTACATGAACAAAGTGCTTGTGTTTACCAAACAGAACCAAGAAAAGCTGAACC
AAACCCCCTTTGAGGCTTTCGGAAACGACTCAGCCAAGTGGCAGAAAATCGAAGTCCTAGCCAAGAATCT
GCCTACAAAAAAACAAAAGAGGATTCTTGATAAGAACTATAAGGACAAGGAACAGAAAAACTTTAAAGAC
AGGAACCTGAATGACACGAGGTACATTGCGCGACTGGTTCTAAACTATACCAAAGACTACCTGGATTTCC
TCCCTCTGAGCGACGACGAGAATACTAAACTGAATGATACCCAGAAAGGCTCAAAGGTCCACGTTGAGGC
TAAGTCCGGGATGCTGACTAGCGCCCTCCGCCACACGTGGGGCTTCAGCGCCAAAGATCGGAATAATCAT
CTTCATCACGCTATTGATGCAGTAATCATAGCCTACGCTAACAACAGCATCGTGAAAGCCTTCTCCGATT
TCAAGAAAGAACAGGAGTCTAATAGCGCCGAGTTGTACGCCAAGAAAATTTCCGAATTGGACTATAAAAA
TAAGAGAAAATTCTTCGAACCCTTCTCCGGGTTTCGCCAAAAGGTCTTAGATAAGATCGACGAGATTTTC
GTTTCCAAGCCCGAAAGAAAAAAGCCTTCAGGGGCACTGCACGAAGAGACATTCCGCAAGGAAGAGGAAT
TTTACCAATCTTACGGTGGTAAAGAGGGAGTTCTGAAGGCTCTGGAGCTTGGGAAGATCCGCAAGGTAAA
CGGGAAAATCGTGAAAAACGGGGACATGTTCAGGGTGGATATCTTCAAGCACAAAAAGACCAACAAGTTC
TACGCAGTACCCATCTACACTATGGATTTCGCTTTAAAGGTTCTCCCAAATAAGGCGGTGGCTCGATCGA
AGAAAGGAGAGATCAAGGACTGGATCTTAATGGATGAAAATTACGAGTTTTGCTTCTCGCTCTACAAAGA
TAGCCTGATTCTGATCCAGACAAAAGACATGCAGGAACCAGAATTTGTTTATTATAACGCCTTCACGAGC
AGTACAGTGTCCCTGATTGTGAGCAAGCATGATAACAAGTTCGAGACTCTGTCTAAGAATCAGAAAATCC
TTTTCAAGAACGCCAACGAGAAGGAGGTCATCGCAAAGTCAATTGGCATCCAAAACCTGAAGGTGTTCGA
GAAATACATAGTGTCCGCACTCGGTGAAGTAACTAAAGCCGAATTTCGACAGCGCGAGGATTTTAAGAAA
AGCCCCAAGAAGAAGAGAAAGGTGGAGGCCAGCTTAGCATCGGGAGGTGGTTCGGGTGGAGGAAGTGGCG
GGTCAGGGTCGGGTGGCACTAGTGATGTCTACTACTTCAGTCCAAGTGGTAAGAAGTTCAGAAGCAAGCC
TCAGTTGGCAAGGTACCTGGGAAATACTGTTGATCTCAGCAGTTTTGACTTCAGAACTGGAAAGATGATG
CCTAGTAAATTACAGAAGAACAAACAGAGACTGCGAAACGATCCTCTCAATGCTAGCGGAGGTGGTTCGC
CAAAGAAGAAACGGAAGGTGTGAGCATGCAATAAAACATCTTTGTTTTCATTAGATCTGTGTGTTGGTTT
TTTGTGTGCGGCCGGTACCGAGGGCCTATTTCCCATGATTCCTTCATATTTGCATATACGATACAAGGCT
GTTAGAGAGATAATTGGAATTAATTTGACTGTAAACACAAAGATATTAGTACAAAATACGTGACGTAGAA
AGTAATAATTTCTTGGGTAGTTTGCAGTTTTAAAATTATGTTTTAAAATGGACTATCATATGCTTACCGT
AACTTGAAAGTATTTCGATTTCTTGGCTTTATATATCTTGTGGAAAGGACGAAACACCGGAGACCACGGC
AGGTCTCAGTTTTAGTCCCTGAAAAGGGACTAAAATAAAGAGTTTGCGGGACTCTGCGGGGTTACAATCC
CCTAAAACCGCTTTTTTGCGGCCGCAGGAACCCCTAGTGATGGAGTTGGCCACTCCCTCTCTGCGCGCTC
GCTCGCTCACTGAGGCCGGGCGACCAAAGGTCGCCCGACGCCCGGGCTTTGCCCGGGCGGCCTCAGTGAG
CGAGCGAGCGCGCAGCTGCCTGCAGGGGCGCCTGATGCGGTATTTTCTCCTTACGCATCTGTGCGGTATT
TCACACCGCATA
[95 nt withheld, positions 4423-4517]
T
[46 nt withheld, positions 4519-4564]
C
[141 nt withheld, positions 4566-4706]
CCTTTGACGTTGGAGTCCACGTTCTTT
[37 nt withheld, positions 4734-4770]
ACTCTATCTCGGGCTATTCTTTTGATTTATAAGGGATTTTGCCGATTTCGGTCTATTGGTTAAAAAATGA
GCTGATTTAACAAAAATTTAACGCGAATTTTAACAAAATATTAACGTTTACAATTTTATGGTGCACTCTC
AGTACAATCTGCTCTGATGCCGCATAGTTAAGCCAGCCCCGACACCCGCCAACACCCGCTGACGCGCCCT
GACGGGCTTGTCTGCTCCCGGCATCCGCTTACAGACAAGCTGTGACCGTCTCCGGGAGCTGCATGTGTCA
GAGGTTTTCACCGTCATCACCGAAACGCGCGAGACGAAAGGGCCTCGTGATACGCCTATTTTTATAGGTT
AATGTCATGATAATAATGGTTTCTTAGACGTCAGGTGGCACTTTTCGGGGAAATGTGCGCGGAACCCCTA
TTTGTTTATTTTTCTAAATACATTCAAATATGTATCCGCTCATGAGACAATAACCCTGATAAATGCTTCA
ATAATATTGAAAAAGGAAGAGTATGAGTATTCAACATTTCCGTGTCGCCCTTATTCCCTTTTTTGCGGCA
TTTTGCCTTCCTGTTTTTGCTCACCCAGAAACGCTGGTGAAAGTAAAAGATGCTGAAGATCAGTTGGGTG
CACGAGTGGGTTACATCGAACTGGATCTCAACAGCGGTAAGATCCTTGAGAGTTTTCGCCCCGAAGAACG
TTTTCCAATGATGAGCACTTTTAAAGTTCTGCTATGTGGCGCGGTATTATCCCGTATTGACGCCGGGCAA
GAGCAACTCGGTCGCCGCATACACTATTCTCAGAATGACTTGGTTGAGTACTCACCAGTCACAGAAAAGC
ATCTTACGGATGGCATGACAGTAAGAGAATTATGCAGTGCTGCCATAACCATGAGTGATAACACTGCGGC
CAACTTACTTCTGACAACGATCGGAGGACCGAAGGAGCTAACCGCTTTTTTGCACAACATGGGGGATCAT
GTAACTCGCCTTGATCGTTGGGAACCGGAGCTGAATGAAGCCATACCAAACGACGAGCGTGACACCACGA
TGCCTGTAGCAATGGCAACAACGTTGCGCAAACTATTAACTGGCGAACTACTTACTCTAGCTTCCCGGCA
ACAATTAATAGACTGGATGGAGGCGGATAAAGTTGCAGGACCACTTCTGCGCTCGGCCCTTCCGGCTGGC
TGGTTTATTGCTGATAAATCTGGAGCCGGTGAGCGTGGAAGCCGCGGTATCATTGCAGCACTGGGGCCAG
ATGGTAAGCCCTCCCGTATCGTAGTTATCTACACGACGGGGAGTCAGGCAACTATGGATGAACGAAATAG
ACAGATCGCTGAGATAGGTGCCTCACTGATTAAGCATTGGTAACTGTCAGACCAAGTTTACTCATATATA
CTTTAGATTGATTTAAAACTTCATTTTTAATTTAAAAGGATCTAGGTGAAGATCCTTTTTGATAATCTCA
TGACCAAAATCCCTTAACGTGAGTTTTCGTTCCACTGAGCGTCAGACCCCGTAGAAAAGATCAAAGGATC
TTCTTGAGATCCTTTTTTTCTGCGCGTAATCTGCTGCTTGCAAACAAAAAAACCACCGCTACCAGCGGTG
GTTTGTTTGCCGGATCAAGAGCTACCAACTCTTTTTCCGAAGGTAACTGGCTTCAGCAGAGCGCAGATAC
CAAATACTGTTCTTCTAGTGTAGCCGTAGTTAGGCCACCACTTCAAGAACTCTGTAGCACCGCCTACATA
CCTCGCTCTGCTAATCCTGTTACCAGTGGCTGCTGCCAGTGGCGATAAGTCGTGTCTTACCGGGTTGGAC
TCAAGACGATAGTTACCGGATAAGGCGCAGCGGTCGGGCTGAACGGGGGGTTCGTGCACACAGCCCAGCT
TGGAGCGAACGACCTACACCGAACTGAGATACCTACAGCGTGAGCTATGAGAAAGCGCCACGCTTCCCGA
AGGGAGAAAGGCGGACAGGTATCCGGTAAGCGGCAGGGTCGGAACAGGAGAGCGCACGAGGGAGCTTCCA
GGGGGAAACGCCTGGTATCTTTATAGTCCTGTCGGGTTTCGCCACCTCTGACTTGAGCGTCGATTTTTGT
GATGCTCGTCAGGGGGGCGGAGCCTATGGAAAAACGCCAGCAACGCGGCCTTTTTACGGTTCCTGGCCTT
TTGCTGGCCTTTTGCTCACATGT
